Addgene plasmid #201445: pJRM919_WT aa 1-419 His POLI
Purpose: Low copy vector for expressing the catalytic domain (amino acids 1-419) of human DNA polymerase iota in E. coli with an N-terminal 6x His tag. C-terminal truncation mutant of pJRM919_WT His POLI
Depositing lab: Roger Woodgate. Depositing organization: National Institute of Child Health and Human Development (NICHD). Publication: A novel interaction between RAD23A/B and Y-family DNA polymerases. Ashton NW, Jaiswal N, Cestari Moreno N, Semenova IV, D'Orlando DA, Teatin Latancia M, McIntyre J, Woodgate R, Bezsonova I. J Mol Biol. 2023 Nov 5:168353. doi: 10.1016/j.jmb.2023.168353. PubMed 37935254.
Backbone
  Vector backbone: pJRM919
  Total vector size (bp): 6751
  Vector type: Bacterial Expression
Growth in bacteria
  Bacterial resistance: Kanamycin, 50 μg/mL
  Growth temperature: 37°C
  Growth strain: DH5alpha
  Copy number: Low Copy
Gene/Insert
  Gene/Insert name: DNA polymerase iota
  Species: H. sapiens (human)
  Mutation: Expresses amino acids 1-449 of DNA polymerase iota. Coding sequence has been optimised for expression in E. coli
  Entrez Gene: POLI (a.k.a. RAD30B, RAD3OB, eta2)
  Tag / fusion protein: 6x His (N terminal on backbone)
Terms and licenses: Academic/Nonprofit Terms; Industry Terms: Not Available to Industry
How to cite: pJRM919_WT aa 1-419 His POLI was a gift from Roger Woodgate (Addgene plasmid # 201445 ; http://n2t.net/addgene:201445 ; RRID:Addgene_201445)
