[The description below was written by a language model from this plasmid's Addgene catalogue record and pLannotate feature annotations shown in this document.]
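Description:
pJRM919_WT aa 1-419 His POLI is a low-copy bacterial expression plasmid of about 6.75 kb, built on the pJRM919 backbone, for producing the catalytic domain of human DNA polymerase iota (POLI, also called RAD30B) in E. coli. Replication depends on the pSC101 origin together with its Rep101 (RepA) initiator protein, which accounts for the low copy number. Only a fragment of a ColE1/pUC-type origin is annotated, so it is presumably non-functional. An f1 origin and a partial M13 origin are also present. Selection is by kanamycin, through an aph(3')-Ia KanR gene.

The insert is an E. coli codon-optimised POLI coding sequence, a C-terminal truncation of the full-length parental pJRM919_WT His POLI construct. The name and purpose field give residues 1-419, and the annotated POLI fragment of 1,257 nt matches that length. The mutation field instead says 1-449, which appears to be an inconsistency in the record. Upstream lie a T7 gene 10 ribosome binding site and a short tag-matching segment consistent with the N-terminal 6xHis tag supplied by the backbone. Downstream, a His-tag fragment and a T7 gene 10B-derived fragment precede a T7 terminator; these are probably untranslated backbone remnants, although the record does not say so.

The feature table annotates no promoter directly upstream of the insert. Two lac operators sit just before the RBS across the circular junction, and a full lacI gene under the lacIq promoter is present, which points to lac repressor-controlled, IPTG-inducible expression. The plasmid is suited to purifying the His-tagged polymerase iota catalytic core for biochemical work, and the associated publication concerns interactions between RAD23A/B and Y-family polymerases.
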