Features (pLannotate 1.2.2; 21 found; start..end, strand, type, name):
     17..39      +  RBS            RBS: efficient ribosome binding site from bacteriophage T7 gene 10 (Olins and Rangwala, 1989)
     58..74      +  CDS            capTEV™ (fragment): composite tag for in vivo biotinylation, TEV protease cleavage, and 6xHis tagging
    112..1368    +  CDS            POLI (fragment): POLI_HUMAN - Also known as RAD30B. Experimental evidence at protein level: Swiss-Prot protein existence level 1. Error-prone DNA polymerase specifically involved in DNA repair (PubMed:11013228, PubMed:11387224). Plays an important role in translesion synthesis, where the normal high-fidelity DNA polymerases cannot proceed and DNA synthesis stalls (PubMed:11013228, PubMed:11387224, PubMed:14630940, PubMed:15199127). Favors Hoogsteen base-pairing in the active site (PubMed:15254543). Inserts the correct base with high-fidelity opposite an adenosine template (PubMed:15254543). Exhibits low fideli
   1417..1434    +  CDS            9xHis (fragment): 9xHis affinity tag
   1444..1493    +  CDS            SET1 (fragment): solubility-enhancement tag derived from T7 phage gene 10B
   1501..1548    +  terminator     T7 terminator: transcription terminator for bacteriophage T7 RNA polymerase
   1585..1943    +  rep_origin     f1 ori (sequence partly withheld): f1 bacteriophage origin of replication; arrow indicates direction of (+) strand synthesis
   1982..1998    -  protein_bind   lac operator: The lac repressor binds to the lac operator to inhibit transcription in E. coli. This inhibition can be relieved by adding lactose or isopropyl-β-D-thiogalactopyranoside (IPTG). lac repressor encoded by lacI
   2006..2036    -  promoter       lac promoter: promoter for the E. coli lac operon
   2051..2072    -  protein_bind   CAP binding site: CAP binding activates transcription in the presence of cAMP. E. coli catabolite activator protein
   2085..2177    -  CDS            lacI (fragment): lac repressor; lacI; The lac repressor binds to the lac operator to inhibit transcription in E. coli. This inhibition can be relieved by adding lactose or isopropyl-β-D-thiogalactopyranoside (IPTG).
   2600..3550    -  CDS            Rep101: RepA protein needed for replication with the pSC101 origin; rep101
   3598..3820    -  rep_origin     pSC101 ori: low-copy replication origin that requires the Rep101 protein
   4054..4151    +  rep_origin     M13 ori (fragment): M13 bacteriophage origin of replication; arrow indicates direction of (+) strand synthesis
   4177..4234    +  promoter       AmpR promoter (fragment): bla
   4243..5058    -  CDS            KanR: aminoglycoside phosphotransferase; aph(3')-Ia; confers resistance to kanamycin in bacteria or G418 (Geneticin®) in eukaryotes
   5180..5414    +  rep_origin     ori (fragment): high-copy-number ColE1/pMB1/pBR322/pUC origin of replication
   5467..5544    +  promoter       lacIq promoter: lacI (mutant); In the lacIq allele, a single base change in the promoter boosts expression of the lacI gene about 10-fold.
   5545..6627    +  CDS            lacI: lac repressor; lacI; The lac repressor binds to the lac operator to inhibit transcription in E. coli. This inhibition can be relieved by adding lactose or isopropyl-β-D-thiogalactopyranoside (IPTG).
   6692..6708    +  protein_bind   lac operator: The lac repressor binds to the lac operator to inhibit transcription in E. coli. This inhibition can be relieved by adding lactose or isopropyl-β-D-thiogalactopyranoside (IPTG). lac repressor encoded by lacI
   6725..6741    +  protein_bind   lac operator: The lac repressor binds to the lac operator to inhibit transcription in E. coli. This inhibition can be relieved by adding lactose or isopropyl-β-D-thiogalactopyranoside (IPTG). lac repressor encoded by lacI
>Addgene plasmid #201445 | pJRM919_WT aa 1-419 His POLI | addgene full sequence | sequence record 395334 | Addgene NGS Result
GAATTCTAGAAATAATTTTGTTTAACTTTAAGAAGGAGATATAACATGGGCAGCAGCCATCATCATCATC
ATCACAGCAGCGGCCTGGAAGTTCTGTTCCAGGGGCCCCATATGGAACTGGCGGATGTTGGCGCCGCGGC
GAGCAGCCAGGGCGTTCATGATCAGGTGTTACCAACCCCGAACGCGAGCAGCCGTGTGATTGTGCATGTG
GATCTGGATTGCTTTTATGCGCAGGTGGAAATGATTAGCAACCCGGAACTGAAAGATAAACCGCTGGGCG
TGCAGCAGAAATATCTGGTGGTGACCTGCAACTACGAGGCCCGTAAACTGGGCGTGAAAAAACTGATGAA
CGTGCGTGATGCGAAAGAAAAATGCCCGCAGCTGGTGCTGGTGAACGGCGAAGATCTGACCCGTTATCGT
GAAATGAGCTATAAAGTGACCGAACTGCTGGAAGAATTTAGCCCGGTGGTGGAACGTCTGGGCTTTGATG
AAAACTTTGTGGATCTGACCGAAATGGTGGAAAAACGTCTGCAGCAGCTGCAGAGCGATGAACTGAGCGC
GGTGACCGTGAGCGGCCATGTGTATAACAACCAGAGCATTAACCTGCTGGATGTGCTGCATATTCGTCTG
CTGGTGGGCAGCCAGATTGCGGCGGAAATGCGTGAAGCGATGTATAACCAGCTGGGCCTGACCGGCTGCG
CGGGCGTGGCGAGCAACAAACTGCTGGCGAAACTGGTGAGCGGCGTGTTTAAACCGAACCAGCAGACCGT
GCTGCTGCCGGAAAGCTGCCAGCATCTGATTCATAGCCTGAACCATATTAAAGAAATTCCGGGCATTGGC
TATAAAACCGCGAAATGCCTGGAAGCGCTGGGCATTAACAGCGTGCGTGATCTGCAGACCTTTAGCCCGA
AAATTCTGGAAAAAGAACTGGGCATTAGCGTGGCGCAGCGTATTCAGAAACTGAGCTTTGGCGAAGATAA
CAGCCCGGTGATTCTGAGCGGTCCGCCACAAAGCTTTAGCGAAGAAGATAGCTTTAAAAAATGCAGCAGC
GAAGTGGAAGCGAAAAACAAAATTGAGGAATTACTGGCCAGCCTGCTGAACCGTGTGTGCCAGGATGGCC
GTAAACCGCATACCGTGCGTCTGATTATTCGTCGTTATAGCAGCGAAAAACATTATGGCCGTGAAAGCCG
TCAGTGCCCGATTCCGAGCCATGTGATTCAGAAACTGGGCACCGGCAACTATGATGTGATGACCCCGATG
GTGGATATTCTGATGAAACTGTTTCGTAACATGGTGAACGTGAAAATGCCGTTTCATCTGACCCTGCTGA
GCGTGTGCTTTTGCAACCTGAAAGCGCTGAACACCGCGTAAATAAATAAGTCGGCCTGCGAATTCGTCGA
CGCGGCCGCACTCGAGCACCACCACCACCACCACTGAGATCCGGCTGCTAACAAAGCCCGAAAGGAAGCT
GAGTTGGCTGCTGCCACCGCTGAGCAATAACTAGCATAACCCCTTGGGGCCTCTAAACGGGTCTTGAGGG
GTTTTTTGCTGAAAGGAGGAACTATATCCGGATTGGCGAATGGG
[124 nt withheld, positions 1585-1708]
C
[91 nt withheld, positions 1710-1800]
A
[49 nt withheld, positions 1802-1850]
CCTTTGACGTTGGAGTCCACGTTCTTT
[37 nt withheld, positions 1878-1914]
ACCCTATCTCGGTCTATTCTTTTGATTTAAATTCGTAATCATGGTCATAGCTGTTTCCTGTGTGAAATTG
TTATCCGCTCACAATTCCACACAACATACGAGCCGGAAGCATAAAGTGTAAAGCCTGGGGTGCCTAATGA
GTGAGCTAACTCACATTAATTGCGTTGCGCTCACTGCCCGCTTTCCAGTCGGGAAACCTGTCGTGCCAGC
TGCATTAATGAATCGGCCAACGCGCGGGGAGAGGCGGTTTGCGTATTGGGCGCTATTTCTTCCAGAATTG
CCATGATTTTTTCCCCACGGGAGGCGTCACTGGCTCCCGTGTTGTCGGCAGCTTTGATTCGATAAGCAGC
ATCGCCTGTTTCAGGCTGTCTATGTGTGACTGTTGAGCTGTAACAAGTTGTCTCAGGTGTTCAATTTCAT
GTTCTAGTTGCTTTGTTTTACTGGTTTCACCTGTTCTATTAGGTGTTACATGCTGTTCATCTGTTACATT
GTCGATCTGTTCATGGTGAACAGCTTTAAATGCACCAAAAACTCGTAAAAGCTCTGATGTATCTATCTTT
TTTACACCGTTTTCATCTGTGCATATATGGACAGTTTTCCCTTTGATATGTAACGGTGAACAGTTGTTCT
ACTTTTGTTTGTTAGTCTTGATGCTTCACTGATAGATACAAGAGCCATAAGAACCTCAGATCCTTCCGTA
TTTAGCCAGTATGTTCTCTAGTGTGGTTCGTTGTTTTTGCGTGAGCCATGAGAACGAACCATTGAGATCA
TACTTACTTTGCATGTCACTCAAAAATTTTGCCTCAAAACTGGTGAGCTGAATTTTTGCAGTTAAAGCAT
CGTGTAGTGTTTTTCTTAGTCCGTTATGTAGGTAGGAATCTGATGTAATGGTTGTTGGTATTTTGTCACC
ATTCATTTTTATCTGGTTGTTCTCAAGTTCGGTTACGAGATCCATTTGTCTATCTAGTTCAACTTGGAAA
ATCAACGTATCAGTCGGGCGGCCTCGCTTATCAACCACCAATTTCATATTGCTGTAAGTGTTTAAATCTT
TACTTATTGGTTTCAAAACCCATTGGTTAAGCCTTTTAAACTCATGGTAGTTATTTTCAAGCATTAACAT
GAACTTAAATTCATCAAGGCTAATCTCTATATTTGCCTTGTGAGTTTTCTTTTGTGTTAGTTCTTTTAAT
AACCACTCATAAATCCTCATAGAGTATTTGTTTTCAAAAGACTTAACATGTTCCAGATTATATTTTATGA
ATTTTTTTAACTGGAAAAGATAAGGCAATATCTCTTCACTAAAAACTAATTCTAATTTTTCGCTTGAGAA
CTTGGCATACTTTGTCCACTGGAAAATCTCAAAGCCTTTAACCAAAGGATTCCTGATTTCCACAGTTCTC
GTCATCAGCTCTCTGGTTGCTTTAGCTAATACACCATAAGCATTTTCCCTACTGATGTTCATCATCTGAG
CGTATTGGTTATAAGTGAACGATACCGTCCGTTCTTTCCTTGTAGGGTTTTCAATCGTGGGGTTGAGTAG
TGCCACACAGCATAAAATTAGCTTGGTTTCATGCTCCGTTAAGTCATAGCGACTAATCGCTAGTTCATTT
GCTTTGAAAACAACTAATTCAGACATACATCTCAATTGGTCTAGGTGATTTTAATCACTATACCAATTGA
GATGGGCTAGTCAATGATAATTACTAGTCCTTTTCCTTTGAGTTGTGGGTATCTGTAAATTCTGCTAGAC
CTTTGCTGGAAAACTTGTAAATTCTGCTAGACCCTCTGTAAATTCCGCTAGACCTTTGTGTGTTTTTTTT
GTTTATATTCAAGTGGTTATAATTTATAGAATAAAGAAAGAATAAAAAAAGATAAAAAGAATAGATCCCA
GCCCTGTGTATAACTCACTACTTTAGTCAGTTCCGCAGTATTACAAAAGGATGTCGCAAACGCTGTTTGC
TCCTCTACAAAACAGACCTTAAAACCCTAAAGGCTTAAGTAGCACCCTCGCAAGCTCGGGCAAATCGCTG
AATATTCCTTTTGTCTCCGACCATCAGGCACCTGAGTCGCTGTCTTTTTCGTGACATTCAGTTCGCTGCG
CTCACGGCTCTGGCAGTGAATGGGGGTAAATGGCACTACATAAGGGATTTTGCCGATTTCGGCCTATTGG
TTAAAAAATGAGCTGATTTAACAAAAATTTAACGCGAATTTTAACAAAATATTAACGCTTACAATTTAGG
TGGCACTTTTCGGGGAAATGTGCGCGGAACCCCTATTTGTTTATTTTTCTAAATACATTCAAATATGTAT
CCGCTCATGAATTAATTCTTAGAAAAACTCATCGAGCATCAAATGAAACTGCAATTTATTCATATCAGGA
TTATCAATACCATATTTTTGAAAAAGCCGTTTCTGTAATGAAGGAGAAAACTCACCGAGGCAGTTCCATA
GGATGGCAAGATCCTGGTATCGGTCTGCGATTCCGACTCGTCCAACATCAATACAACCTATTAATTTCCC
CTCGTCAAAAATAAGGTTATCAAGTGAGAAATCACCATGAGTGACGACTGAATCCGGTGAGAATGGCAAA
AGTTTATGCATTTCTTTCCAGACTTGTTCAACAGGCCAGCCATTACGCTCGTCATCAAAATCACTCGCAT
CAACCAAACCGTTATTCATTCGTGATTGCGCCTGAGCGAGACGAAATACGCGATCGCTGTTAAAAGGACA
ATTACAAACAGGAATCGAATGCAACCGGCGCAGGAACACTGCCAGCGCATCAACAATATTTTCACCTGAA
TCAGGATATTCTTCTAATACCTGGAATGCTGTTTTCCCGGGGATCGCAGTGGTGAGTAACCATGCATCAT
CAGGAGTACGGATAAAATGCTTGATGGTCGGAAGAGGCATAAATTCCGTCAGCCAGTTTAGTCTGACCAT
CTCATCTGTAACATCATTGGCAACGCTACCTTTGCCATGTTTCAGAAACAACTCTGGCGCATCGGGCTTC
CCATACAATCGATAGATTGTCGCACCTGATTGCCCGACATTATCGCGAGCCCATTTATACCCATATAAAT
CAGCATCCATGTTGGAATTTAATCGCGGCCTAGAGCAAGACGTTTCCCGTTGAATATGGCTCATAACACC
CCTTGTATTACTGTTTATGTAAGCAGACAGTTTTATTGTTCATGACCAAAATCCCTTAACGTGAGTTTTC
GTTCCACTGAGCGTCAGACCCCGTAGAAAAGATCAAAGGATCTTCTTGAGATCCTTTTTTTCTGCGCGTA
ATCTGCTGCTTGCAAACAAAAAAACCACCGCTACCAGCGGTGGTTTGTTTGCCGGATCAAGAGCTACCAA
CTCTTTTTCCGAAGGTAACTGGCTTCAGCAGAGCGCAGATACCAAATACTGTCCTTCTAGTGTAGCCGTA
GTTAGGCCACCACTTCAAGAACTCTGTAGCACCGCCTACATACCTCGCTCTGCTAATCCTGTTACCAGTG
CAGGTCGACTCGACAATTCGCGCGCGAAGGCGAAGCGGCATGCATTTACGTTGACACCATCGAATGGTGC
AAAACCTTTCGCGGTATGGCATGATAGCGCCCGGAAGAGAGTCAATTCAGGGTGGTGAATGTGAAACCAG
TAACGTTATACGATGTCGCAGAGTATGCCGGTGTCTCTTATCAGACCGTTTCCCGCGTGGTGAACCAGGC
CAGCCACGTTTCTGCGAAAACGCGGGAAAAAGTGGAAGCGGCGATGGCGGAGCTGAATTACATTCCCAAC
CGCGTGGCACAACAACTGGCGGGCAAACAGTCGTTGCTGATTGGCGTTGCCACCTCCAGTCTGGCCCTGC
ACGCGCCGTCGCAAATTGTCGCGGCGATTAAATCTCGCGCCGATCAACTGGGTGCCAGCGTGGTGGTGTC
GATGGTAGAACGAAGCGGCGTCGAAGCCTGTAAAGCGGCGGTGCACAATCTTCTCGCGCAACGCGTCAGT
GGGCTGATCATTAACTATCCGCTGGATGACCAGGATGCCATTGCTGTGGAAGCTGCCTGCACTAATGTTC
CGGCGTTATTTCTTGATGTCTCTGACCAGACACCCATCAACAGTATTATTTTCTCCCATGAAGACGGTAC
GCGACTGGGCGTGGAGCATCTGGTCGCATTGGGTCACCAGCAAATCGCGCTGTTAGCGGGCCCATTAAGT
TCTGTCTCGGCGCGTCTGCGTCTGGCTGGCTGGCATAAATATCTCACTCGCAATCAAATTCAGCCGATAG
CGGAACGGGAAGGCGACTGGAGTGCCATGTCCGGTTTTCAACAAACCATGCAAATGCTGAATGAGGGCAT
CGTTCCCACTGCGATGCTGGTTGCCAACGATCAGATGGCGCTGGGCGCAATGCGCGCCATTACCGAGTCC
GGGCTGCGCGTTGGTGCGGATATCTCGGTAGTGGGATACGACGATACCGAAGACAGCTCATGTTATATCC
CGCCGTTAACCACCATCAAACAGGATTTTCGCCTGCTGGGGCAAACCAGCGTGGACCGCTTGCTGCAACT
CTCTCAGGGCCAGGCGGTGAAGGGCAATCAGCTGTTGCCCGTCTCACTGGTGAAAAGAAAAACCACCCTG
GCGCCCAATACGCAAACCGCCTCTCCCCGCGCGTTGGCCGATTCATTAATGCAGCTGGCACGACAGGTTT
CCCGACTGGAAAGCGGGCAGTGAGCGCAACGCAATTAATGTAAGTTAGCGCGAATTGTCGAGAAAATTTA
TCAAAAAGAGTGTTGACTTGTGAGCGGATAACAATGATACTTAGATTCAATTGTGAGCGGATAACAATTT
CACACA
